Addgene plasmid #43581: III-CGGG
Depositing lab: Chad Cowan & Kiran Musunuru. Depositing organization: Harvard University. Publication: A TALEN Genome-Editing System for Generating Human Stem Cell-Based Disease Models. Ding Q, Lee YK, Schaefer EA, Peters DT, Veres A, Kim K, Kuperwasser N, Motola DL, Meissner TB, Hendriks WT, Trevisan M, Gupta RM, Moisan A, Banks E, Friesen M, Schinzel RT, Xia F, Tang A, Xia Y, Figueroa E, Wann A, Ahfeldt T, Daheron L, Zhang F, Rubin LL, Peng LF, Chung RT, Musunuru K, Cowan CA. Cell Stem Cell. 2012 Dec 12. pii: S1934-5909(12)00645-5. doi: 10.1016/j.stem.2012.11.011. PubMed 23246482.
Backbone
  Vector backbone: pCRII-TOPO
  Backbone manufacturer: Invitrogen
  Backbone size w/o insert (bp): 3973
  Vector type: Bacterial Cloning
Growth in bacteria
  Bacterial resistance: Ampicillin and Kanamycin, 100 & 50 μg/mL
  Growth temperature: 37°C
  Growth strain: Top10
  Copy number: High Copy
Gene/Insert
  Gene/Insert name: III-CGGG
  Species: Synthetic
  Insert size (bp): 426
  Cloning method: TOPO Cloning
  Sequencing primers: 5′ T7; 3′ M13-rev
Terms and licenses: Academic/Nonprofit Terms; Industry Terms: Not Available to Industry
How to cite: III-CGGG was a gift from Chad Cowan & Kiran Musunuru (Addgene plasmid # 43581 ; http://n2t.net/addgene:43581 ; RRID:Addgene_43581)
