[The description below was written by a language model from this plasmid's Addgene catalogue record.]
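Description:
III-CGGG is a bacterial cloning plasmid built on the commercial pCRII-TOPO backbone (about 4.0 kb without insert), carrying a 426 bp synthetic insert introduced by TOPO cloning. It is a high-copy plasmid propagated in E. coli and is recorded as conferring resistance to both ampicillin and kanamycin, consistent with the dual markers of this backbone. The vector type is listed simply as bacterial cloning, so the plasmid is a storage and source vector for a DNA module, not an expression construct. The record names no promoter intended to drive the insert, no tags and no reporters. The T7 and M13-reverse primer sites flanking the TOPO cloning site are listed for sequencing across the insert.

The insert itself is described only by its name and as synthetic, with no functional annotation and no feature table. The associated publication describes a TALEN genome-editing system for generating human stem cell-based disease models. In that context, the name and size suggest a pre-assembled block of four TAL effector repeat units specifying the bases C, G, G and G, with "III" probably indicating its position in an ordered assembly of such blocks. This reading is an inference from the name, the insert length and the publication title, and the record does not state it. On that basis, the plasmid would be one member of a library of repeat modules that are combined into a full-length TALE DNA-binding array in a separate nuclease expression backbone. The record does not give the assembly method, the repeat-variable residues used or the destination vector.
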