>Addgene plasmid #43581 | III-CGGG | depositor partial sequence | sequence record 58846 | III-CGGG sequence 426 bps
CGTCTCGGCTCACCCCAGAGCAGGTCGTGGCGATCGCAAGCCACGACGGAGGAAAGCAAGCCTTGGAAAC
AGTACAGAGGCTGTTGCCTGTGCTGTGCCAAGCGCACGGACTCACCCCAGAGCAGGTCGTGGCAATCGCG
AGCAATAACGGCGGAAAACAGGCTTTGGAAACGGTGCAGAGGCTCCTTCCAGTGCTGTGCCAAGCGCACG
GCCTCACCCCAGAGCAGGTCGTGGCAATCGCGAGCAATAACGGCGGAAAACAGGCTTTGGAAACGGTGCA
GAGGCTCCTTCCAGTGCTGTGCCAAGCGCACGGATTAACCCCAGAGCAGGTCGTGGCAATCGCGAGCAAT
AACGGCGGAAAACAGGCTTTGGAAACGGTGCAGAGGCTCCTTCCAGTGCTGTGCCAAGCGCACGGACTCA
GAGACG
