>Addgene plasmid #43581 | III-CGGG | addgene partial sequence | sequence record 61579 | M13-F20 5'-TGTAAAACGACGGCCAGT-3'
CGAATTGGGCCCTCTAGATGCATGCTCGAGCGGCCGCCAGTGTGATGGATATCTGCAGAATTCGCCCTTG
CCGTCCTAGCGCGTCTCGGCTCACCCCAGAGCAGGTCGTGGCGATCGCAAGCCACGACGGAGGAAAGCAA
GCCTTGGAAACAGTACAGAGGCTGTTGCCTGTGCTGTGCCAAGCGCACGGACTCACCCCAGAGCAGGTCG
TGGCAATCGCGAGCAATAACGGCGGAAAACAGGCTTTGGAAACGGTGCAGAGGCTCCTTCCAGTGCTGTG
CCAAGCGCACGGCCTCACCCCAGAGCAGGTCGTGGCAATCGCGAGCAATAACGGCGGAAAACAGGCTTTG
GAAACGGTGCAGAGGCTCCTTCCAGTGCTGTGCCAAGCGCACGGATTAACCCCAGAGCAGGTCGTGGCAA
TCGCGAGCAATAACGGCGGAAAACAGGCTTTGGAAACGGTGCAGAGGCTCCTTCCAGTGCTGTGCCAAGC
GCACGGACTCAGAGACGTGGGCACAGGAAAGAAGGGCGAATTCCAGCACACTGGCGGCCGTTACTAGTGG
ATCCGAGCTCGGTACCAAGCTTGATGCATAGCTTGAGTATTCTATAGTGTCACCTAAATAGCTTGGCGTA
ATCATGGTCATAGCTGTTTCCTGTGTGAAATTGTTATCCGCTCACAATTCCACACAACATACGAGCCGGA
AGCATAAAGTGTAAAGCCTGGGGTGCCTAATGAGTGAGCTAACTCACATTAATTGCGTTGCGCTCACTGC
CCGCTTTCCAGTCGGGAAACCTGTCGTGCCAGCTGCATTAATGAATCGGCCAACGCGCGGGGAGAGGCGG
TTTGCGTATTGGGCGCTCTTCCGCTTCCTCGC
